Addgene plasmid #182506: pNYCOMPS-N-Lic-His-FLAG
Purpose: (Empty Backbone) pET based vector for protein expression in E.coli for targets fused with N-terminal Flag and His
Depositing lab: Renato Bruni. Depositing organization: New York Structural Biology Center.
Backbone
  Vector backbone: pET24
  Backbone manufacturer: Novagen
  Vector type: Bacterial Expression
  Promoter: T7
  Tag / fusion protein: 10xHis-FLAG-TEV (N terminal on backbone)
Growth in bacteria
  Bacterial resistance: Kanamycin, 50 μg/mL
  Growth temperature: 37°C
  Growth strain: DH5alpha
  Copy number: Low Copy
Gene/Insert
  Cloning method: Ligation Independent Cloning
  Sequencing primers: 5′ T7 Forward; 3′ T7 Terminator
Terms and licenses: Academic/Nonprofit Terms; Industry Terms: Not Available to Industry
Depositor comments: Primers for LIC cloning: Upstream: add TATTTTCAATCCTACGTA to the 5’ end of gene of interest. Downstream: add CCCTCAATATTATACGGG to the 3’ end of GOI. Detailed cloning method available in the paper Bruni R, Kloss B. High-throughput cloning and expression of integral membrane proteins in Escherichia coli. Curr Protoc Protein Sci. 2013 Nov 5;74:29.6.1-29.6.34.
How to cite: pNYCOMPS-N-Lic-His-FLAG was a gift from Renato Bruni (Addgene plasmid # 182506 ; http://n2t.net/addgene:182506 ; RRID:Addgene_182506)
