[The description below was written by a language model from this plasmid's Addgene catalogue record and pLannotate feature annotations shown in this document.]
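Description:
pNYCOMPS-N-Lic-His-FLAG is an empty bacterial expression backbone derived from Novagen's pET24, designed for producing recombinant proteins in E. coli with an N-terminal 10xHis-FLAG tag followed by a TEV protease cleavage site. It is maintained under kanamycin selection (aph(3')-Ia) and replicates from a pBR322-type ColE1 origin accompanied by the rop gene and bom region, consistent with its listing as a low-copy plasmid. An f1 origin is also present. The annotated tetracycline-resistance pieces and the AmpR promoter fragment are backbone remnants rather than functional markers.

The expression cassette follows the standard pET arrangement: a T7 promoter with an adjacent lac operator, the T7 gene 10 ribosome binding site and a T7 terminator, with a plasmid-borne lacI gene supplying repressor so that transcription depends on T7 RNA polymerase and is IPTG-inducible. The feature table detects the His tag and TEV site only as partial matches and does not annotate the FLAG epitope, which is known from the catalogue entry. Between the TEV site and the terminator sits a sacB cassette with its own promoter. This encodes levansucrase, which makes cells sucrose-sensitive. Its position suggests it serves as a counter-selectable stuffer that is replaced when a gene is inserted by ligation-independent cloning, although the record does not state this explicitly. A short His-tag fragment and a T7 gene 10-derived fragment annotated downstream of sacB appear to be residual pET sequence. The depositor's comments point to use in high-throughput cloning and expression of integral membrane proteins, with the tags allowing affinity purification and detection, and TEV cleavage allowing their removal.
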