Features (pLannotate 1.2.2; 22 found; start..end, strand, type, name):
    129..320     -  CDS            rop: Rop protein, which maintains plasmids at low copy number; rop
    337..717     +  CDS            YPB1_ECOLX: Protein predicted: Swiss-Prot protein existence level 4. From Escherichia coli.
    789..1080    -  CDS            TcR (fragment): tetracycline efflux protein; tet; confers resistance to tetracycline
   1095..1116    -  protein_bind   CAP binding site: CAP binding activates transcription in the presence of cAMP. E. coli catabolite activator protein
   1129..2211    -  CDS            lacI: lac repressor; lacI; The lac repressor binds to the lac operator to inhibit transcription in E. coli. This inhibition can be relieved by adding lactose or isopropyl-β-D-thiogalactopyranoside (IPTG).
   2212..2289    -  promoter       lacI promoter: lacI
   2297..2576    -  CDS            TcR (fragment): tetracycline efflux protein; tet; confers resistance to tetracycline
   2598..2616    +  promoter       T7 promoter: promoter for bacteriophage T7 RNA polymerase
   2617..2641    +  protein_bind   lac operator: The lac repressor binds to the lac operator to inhibit transcription in E. coli. This inhibition can be relieved by adding lactose or isopropyl-β-D-thiogalactopyranoside (IPTG). lac repressor encoded by lacI
   2656..2678    +  RBS            RBS: efficient ribosome binding site from bacteriophage T7 gene 10 (Olins and Rangwala, 1989)
   2715..2734    +  CDS            7xHis (fragment): 6xHis affinity tag
   2742..2758    +  CDS            TEV site (fragment): tobacco etch virus (TEV) protease recognition and cleavage site
   2772..3204    +  promoter       sacB promoter: sacR; sacB promoter and control region
   3205..4626    +  CDS            SacB: secreted levansucrase that renders bacterial growth sensitive to sucrose; Bacillus subtilis sacB; negative selection marker
   4706..4723    +  CDS            9xHis (fragment): 9xHis affinity tag
   4733..4782    +  CDS            SET1 (fragment): solubility-enhancement tag derived from T7 phage gene 10B
   4790..4837    +  terminator     T7 terminator: transcription terminator for bacteriophage T7 RNA polymerase
   4874..5302    +  rep_origin     f1 ori (sequence partly withheld): f1 bacteriophage origin of replication; arrow indicates direction of (+) strand synthesis
   5355..5412    +  promoter       AmpR promoter (fragment): bla
   5421..6236    -  CDS            KanR: aminoglycoside phosphotransferase; aph(3')-Ia; confers resistance to kanamycin in bacteria or G418 (Geneticin®) in eukaryotes
   6358..6946    +  rep_origin     ori: high-copy-number ColE1/pMB1/pBR322/pUC origin of replication
   7132..27      -  misc_feature   bom (across the origin): basis of mobility region from pBR322
>Addgene plasmid #182506 | pNYCOMPS-N-Lic-His-FLAG | addgene full sequence | sequence record 358073 | Addgene NGS Result
TCGCTACGTGACTGGGTCATGGCTGCGCCCCGACACCCGCCAACACCCGCTGACGCGCCCTGACGGGCTT
GTCTGCTCCCGGCATCCGCTTACAGACAAGCTGTGACCGTCTCCGGGAGCTGCATGTGTCAGAGGTTTTC
ACCGTCATCACCGAAACGCGCGAGGCAGCTGCGGTAAAGCTCATCAGCGTGGTCGTGAAGCGATTCACAG
ATGTCTGCCTGTTCATCCGCGTCCAGCTCGTTGAGTTTCTCCAGAAGCGTTAATGTCTGGCTTCTGATAA
AGCGGGCCATGTTAAGGGCGGTTTTTTCCTGTTTGGTCACTGATGCCTCCGTGTAAGGGGGATTTCTGTT
CATGGGGGTAATGATACCGATGAAACGAGAGAGGATGCTCACGATACGGGTTACTGATGATGAACATGCC
CGGTTACTGGAACGTTGTGAGGGTAAACAACTGGCGGTATGGATGCGGCGGGACCAGAGAAAAATCACTC
AGGGTCAATGCCAGCGCTTCGTTAATACAGATGTAGGTGTTCCACAGGGTAGCCAGCAGCATCCTGCGAT
GCAGATCCGGAACATAATGGTGCAGGGCGCTGACTTCCGCGTTTCCAGACTTTACGAAACACGGAAACCG
AAGACCATTCATGTTGTTGCTCAGGTCGCAGACGTTTTGCAGCAGCAGTCGCTTCACGTTCGCTCGCGTA
TCGGTGATTCATTCTGCTAACCAGTAAGGCAACCCCGCCAGCCTAGCCGGGTCCTCAACGACAGGAGCAC
GATCATGCGCACCCGTGGGGCCGCCATGCCGGCGATAATGGCCTGCTTCTCGCCGAAACGTTTGGTGGCG
GGACCAGTGACGAAGGCTTGAGCGAGGGCGTGCAAGATTCCGAATACCGCAAGCGACAGGCCGATCATCG
TCGCGCTCCAGCGAAAGCGGTCCTCGCCGAAAATGACCCAGAGCGCTGCCGGCACCTGTCCTACGAGTTG
CATGATAAAGAAGACAGTCATAAGTGCGGCGACGATAGTCATGCCCCGCGCCCACCGGAAGGAGCTGACT
GGGTTGAAGGCTCTCAAGGGCATCGGTCGAGATCCCGGTGCCTAATGAGTGAGCTAACTTACATTAATTG
CGTTGCGCTCACTGCCCGCTTTCCAGTCGGGAAACCTGTCGTGCCAGCTGCATTAATGAATCGGCCAACG
CGCGGGGAGAGGCGGTTTGCGTATTGGGCGCCAGGGTGGTTTTTCTTTTCACCAGTGAGACGGGCAACAG
CTGATTGCCCTTCACCGCCTGGCCCTGAGAGAGTTGCAGCAAGCGGTCCACGCTGGTTTGCCCCAGCAGG
CGAAAATCCTGTTTGATGGTGGTTAACGGCGGGATATAACATGAGCTGTCTTCGGTATCGTCGTATCCCA
CTACCGAGATATCCGCACCAACGCGCAGCCCGGACTCGGTAATGGCGCGCATTGCGCCCAGCGCCATCTG
ATCGTTGGCAACCAGCATCGCAGTGGGAACGATGCCCTCATTCAGCATTTGCATGGTTTGTTGAAAACCG
GACATGGCACTCCAGTCGCCTTCCCGTTCCGCTATCGGCTGAATTTGATTGCGAGTGAGATATTTATGCC
AGCCAGCCAGACGCAGACGCGCCGAGACAGAACTTAATGGGCCCGCTAACAGCGCGATTTGCTGGTGACC
CAATGCGACCAGATGCTCCACGCCCAGTCGCGTACCGTCTTCATGGGAGAAAATAATACTGTTGATGGGT
GTCTGGTCAGAGACATCAAGAAATAACGCCGGAACATTAGTGCAGGCAGCTTCCACAGCAATGGCATCCT
GGTCATCCAGCGGATAGTTAATGATCAGCCCACTGACGCGTTGCGCGAGAAGATTGTGCACCGCCGCTTT
ACAGGCTTCGACGCCGCTTCGTTCTACCATCGACACCACCACGCTGGCACCCAGTTGATCGGCGCGAGAT
TTAATCGCCGCGACAATTTGCGACGGCGCGTGCAGGGCCAGACTGGAGGTGGCAACGCCAATCAGCAACG
ACTGTTTGCCCGCCAGTTGTTGTGCCACGCGGTTGGGAATGTAATTCAGCTCCGCCATCGCCGCTTCCAC
TTTTTCCCGCGTTTTCGCAGAAACGTGGCTGGCCTGGTTCACCACGCGGGAAACGGTCTGATAAGAGACA
CCGGCATACTCTGCGACATCGTATAACGTTACTGGTTTCACATTCACCACCCTGAATTGACTCTCTTCCG
GGCGCTATCATGCCATACCGCGAAAGGTTTTGCGCCATTCGATGGTGTCCGGGATCTCGACGCTCTCCCT
TATGCGACTCCTGCATTAGGAAGCAGCCCAGTAGTAGGTTGAGGCCGTTGAGCACCGCCGCCGCAAGGAA
TGGTGCATGCAAGGAGATGGCGCCCAACAGTCCCCCGGCCACGGGGCCTGCCACCATACCCACGCCGAAA
CAAGCGCTCATGAGCCCGAAGTGGCGAGCCCGATCTTCCCCATCGGTGATGTCGGCGATATAGGCGCCAG
CAACCGCACCTGTGGCGCCGGTGATGCCGGCCACGATGCGTCCGGCGTAGAGGATCGAGATCTCGATCCC
GCGAAATTAATACGACTCACTATAGGGGAATTGTGAGCGGATAACAATTCCCCTCTAGAAATAATTTTGT
TTAACTTTAAGAAGGAGATATACCATGGATTATAAAGATGATGATGATAAACATCATCACCATCACCATC
ACCACCATCACGAAAACCTGTATTTTCAATCCTACGTAATACGTTCACTATTATTTAGTGAAATGAGATA
TTATGATATTTTCTGAATTGTGATTAAAAAGGCAACTTTATGCCCATGCAACAGAAACTATAAAAAATAC
AGAGAATGAAAAGAAACAGATAGATTTTTTAGTTCTTTAGGCCCGTAGTCTGCAAATCCTTTTATGATTT
TCTATCAAACAAAAGAGGAAAATAGACCAGTTGCAATCCAAACGAGAGTCTAATAGAATGAGGTCGAAAA
GTAAATCGCGCGGGTTTGTTACTGATAAAGCAGGCAAGACCTAAAATGTGTAAAGGGCAAAGTGTATACT
TTGGCGTCACCCCTTACATATTTTAGGTCTTTTTTTATTGTGCGTAACTAACTTGCCATCTTCAAACAGG
AGGGCTGGAAGAAGCAGACCGCTAACACAGTACATAAAAAAGGAGACATGAACGATGAACATCAAAAAGT
TTGCAAAACAAGCAACAGTATTAACCTTTACTACCGCACTGCTGGCAGGAGGCGCAACTCAAGCGTTTGC
GAAAGAAACGAACCAAAAGCCATATAAGGAAACATACGGCATTTCCCATATTACACGCCATGATATGCTG
CAAATCCCTGAACAGCAAAAAAATGAAAAATATAAAGTTCCTGAGTTCGATTCGTCCACAATTAAAAATA
TCTCTTCTGCAAAAGGCCTGGACGTTTGGGACAGCTGGCCATTACAAAACACTGACGGCACTGTCGCAAA
CTATCACGGCTACCACATCGTCTTTGCATTAGCCGGAGATCCTAAAAATGCGGATGACACATCGATTTAC
ATGTTCTATCAAAAAGTCGGCGAAACTTCTATTGACAGCTGGAAAAACGCTGGCCGCGTCTTTAAAGACA
GCGACAAATTCGATGCAAATGATTCTATCCTAAAAGACCAAACACAAGAATGGTCAGGTTCAGCCACATT
TACATCTGACGGAAAAATCCGTTTATTCTACACTGATTTCTCCGGTAAACATTACGGCAAACAAACACTG
ACAACTGCACAAGTTAACGTATCAGCATCAGACAGCTCTTTGAACATCAACGGTGTAGAGGATTATAAAT
CAATCTTTGACGGTGACGGAAAAACGTATCAAAATGTACAGCAGTTCATCGATGAAGGCAACTACAGCTC
AGGCGACAACCATACGCTGAGAGATCCTCACTACGTAGAAGATAAAGGCCACAAATACTTAGTATTTGAA
GCAAACACTGGAACTGAAGATGGCTACCAAGGCGAAGAATCTTTATTTAACAAAGCATACTATGGCAAAA
GCACATCATTCTTCCGTCAAGAAAGTCAAAAACTTCTGCAAAGCGATAAAAAACGCACGGCTGAGTTAGC
AAACGGCGCTCTCGGTATGATTGAGCTAAACGATGATTACACACTGAAAAAAGTGATGAAACCGCTGATT
GCATCTAACACAGTAACAGATGAAATTGAACGCGCGAACGTCTTTAAAATGAACGGCAAATGGTACCTGT
TCACTGACTCCCGCGGATCAAAAATGACGATTGACGGCATTACGTCTAACGATATTTACATGCTTGGTTA
TGTTTCTAATTCTTTAACTGGCCCATACAAGCCGCTGAACAAAACTGGCCTTGTGTTAAAAATGGATCTT
GATCCTAACGATGTAACCTTTACTTACTCACACTTCGCTGTACCTCAAGCGAAAGGAAACAATGTCGTGA
TTACAAGCTATATGACAAACAGAGGATTCTACGCAGACAAACAATCAACGTTTGCGCCTAGCTTCCTGCT
GAACATCAAAGGCAAGAAAACATCTGTTGTCAAAGACAGCATCCTTGAACAAGGACAATTAACAGTTAAC
AAATAAAAACGCAAAAGAAAATGCCGATATCCTATTGGCATTGACGTCAGGTGGCACATATTACGTATAA
TATTGAGGGCTCGAGCACCACCACCACCACCACTGAGATCCGGCTGCTAACAAAGCCCGAAAGGAAGCTG
AGTTGGCTGCTGCCACCGCTGAGCAATAACTAGCATAACCCCTTGGGGCCTCTAAACGGGTCTTGAGGGG
TTTTTTGCTGAAAGGAGGAACTATATCCGGATTGGCGAATGGG
[124 nt withheld, positions 4874-4997]
C
[91 nt withheld, positions 4999-5089]
A
[49 nt withheld, positions 5091-5139]
CCTTTGACGTTGGAGTCCACGTTCTTT
[37 nt withheld, positions 5167-5203]
ACCCTATCTCGGTCTATTCTTTTGATTTATAAGGGATTTTGCCGATTTCGGCCTATTGGTTAAAAAATGA
GCTGATTTAACAAAAATTTAACGCGAATTTTAACAAAATATTAACGCTTACAATTTAGGTGGCACTTTTC
GGGGAAATGTGCGCGGAACCCCTATTTGTTTATTTTTCTAAATACATTCAAATATGTATCCGCTCATGAA
TTAATTCTTAGAAAAACTCATCGAGCATCAAATGAAACTGCAATTTATTCATATCAGGATTATCAATACC
ATATTTTTGAAAAAGCCGTTTCTGTAATGAAGGAGAAAACTCACCGAGGCAGTTCCATAGGATGGCAAGA
TCCTGGTATCGGTCTGCGATTCCGACTCGTCCAACATCAATACAACCTATTAATTTCCCCTCGTCAAAAA
TAAGGTTATCAAGTGAGAAATCACCATGAGTGACGACTGAATCCGGTGAGAATGGCAAAAGTTTATGCAT
TTCTTTCCAGACTTGTTCAACAGGCCAGCCATTACGCTCGTCATCAAAATCACTCGCATCAACCAAACCG
TTATTCATTCGTGATTGCGCCTGAGCGAGACGAAATACGCGATCGCTGTTAAAAGGACAATTACAAACAG
GAATCGAATGCAACCGGCGCAGGAACACTGCCAGCGCATCAACAATATTTTCACCTGAATCAGGATATTC
TTCTAATACCTGGAATGCTGTTTTCCCGGGGATCGCAGTGGTGAGTAACCATGCATCATCAGGAGTACGG
ATAAAATGCTTGATGGTCGGAAGAGGCATAAATTCCGTCAGCCAGTTTAGTCTGACCATCTCATCTGTAA
CATCATTGGCAACGCTACCTTTGCCATGTTTCAGAAACAACTCTGGCGCATCGGGCTTCCCATACAATCG
ATAGATTGTCGCACCTGATTGCCCGACATTATCGCGAGCCCATTTATACCCATATAAATCAGCATCCATG
TTGGAATTTAATCGCGGCCTAGAGCAAGACGTTTCCCGTTGAATATGGCTCATAACACCCCTTGTATTAC
TGTTTATGTAAGCAGACAGTTTTATTGTTCATGACCAAAATCCCTTAACGTGAGTTTTCGTTCCACTGAG
CGTCAGACCCCGTAGAAAAGATCAAAGGATCTTCTTGAGATCCTTTTTTTCTGCGCGTAATCTGCTGCTT
GCAAACAAAAAAACCACCGCTACCAGCGGTGGTTTGTTTGCCGGATCAAGAGCTACCAACTCTTTTTCCG
AAGGTAACTGGCTTCAGCAGAGCGCAGATACCAAATACTGTCCTTCTAGTGTAGCCGTAGTTAGGCCACC
ACTTCAAGAACTCTGTAGCACCGCCTACATACCTCGCTCTGCTAATCCTGTTACCAGTGGCTGCTGCCAG
TGGCGATAAGTCGTGTCTTACCGGGTTGGACTCAAGACGATAGTTACCGGATAAGGCGCAGCGGTCGGGC
TGAACGGGGGGTTCGTGCACACAGCCCAGCTTGGAGCGAACGACCTACACCGAACTGAGATACCTACAGC
GTGAGCTATGAGAAAGCGCCACGCTTCCCGAAGGGAGAAAGGCGGACAGGTATCCGGTAAGCGGCAGGGT
CGGAACAGGAGAGCGCACGAGGGAGCTTCCAGGGGGAAACGCCTGGTATCTTTATAGTCCTGTCGGGTTT
CGCCACCTCTGACTTGAGCGTCGATTTTTGTGATGCTCGTCAGGGGGGCGGAGCCTATGGAAAAACGCCA
GCAACGCGGCCTTTTTACGGTTCCTGGCCTTTTGCTGGCCTTTTGCTCACATGTTCTTTCCTGCGTTATC
CCCTGATTCTGTGGATAACCGTATTACCGCCTTTGAGTGAGCTGATACCGCTCGCCGCAGCCGAACGACC
GAGCGCAGCGAGTCAGTGAGCGAGGAAGCGGAAGAGCGCCTGATGCGGTATTTTCTCCTTACGCATCTGT
GCGGTATTTCACACCGCAATGGTGCACTCTCAGTACAATCTGCTCTGATGCCGCATAGTTAAGCCAGTAT
ACACTCCGCTA
